Addgene plasmid #188695: pEGPN-coBCL2L1
Purpose: express codon optimized BCL-XL
Depositing lab: Lewis Cantley. Depositing organization: Cornell University.
Backbone
  Vector backbone: pLenti
  Vector type: Lentiviral
Growth in bacteria
  Bacterial resistance: Ampicillin, 100 μg/mL
  Growth temperature: 30°C
  Growth strain: NEB Stable
  Copy number: High Copy
Gene/Insert
  Gene/Insert name: coBCL2L1
  Species: H. sapiens (human)
  Insert size (bp): 726
  Mutation: codon optimized
  Entrez Gene: BCL2L1 (a.k.a. BCL-XL/S, BCL2L, BCLX, Bcl-X, PPP1R52)
  Cloning method: Gibson Cloning
Terms and licenses: Academic/Nonprofit Terms; Industry Terms: Not Available to Industry
How to cite: pEGPN-coBCL2L1 was a gift from Lewis Cantley (Addgene plasmid # 188695 ; http://n2t.net/addgene:188695 ; RRID:Addgene_188695)
