[The description below was written by a language model from this plasmid's Addgene catalogue record and pLannotate feature annotations shown in this document.]
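Description:
pEGPN-coBCL2L1 is a lentiviral expression plasmid built on a pLenti backbone to deliver a codon-optimized human BCL2L1 coding sequence, encoding the anti-apoptotic protein BCL-XL, into mammalian cells. It is propagated in bacteria through a high-copy ColE1/pUC-type origin and selected with ampicillin via the β-lactamase gene and its native promoter; a fragment of the pBR322 bom region is also annotated.

The viral portion has a CMV enhancer/promoter placed upstream of a truncated HIV-1 5' LTR, an arrangement that typically drives transcription of the genomic RNA in packaging cells without Tat. This is followed by the Ψ packaging signal with an adjoining gag fragment, the Rev response element for Rev-dependent nuclear export, and the cPPT/CTS element that aids nuclear import of the reverse-transcribed genome. Within the transfer cassette, an EF-1α core promoter drives the BCL2L1 open reading frame (the insert is recorded as 726 bp, with the annotated protein match covering most of it). A separate mouse PGK promoter expresses NeoR/KanR, so transduced cells can be selected with G418. A WPRE downstream of both units enhances transcript stability and expression. It is followed by a nef-derived fragment and a second truncated LTR element at the 3' end. The annotation tool labels this element as a 5' LTR, and the record does not state whether it carries a self-inactivating deletion.

The stated purpose is simply to express codon-optimized BCL-XL. The record does not explain the reason for the codon optimization and gives no specific downstream application. No epitope tag or fluorescent reporter is annotated.
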