Features (pLannotate 1.2.2; 20 found; start..end, strand, type, name):
     30..82      -  misc_feature   bom (fragment): basis of mobility region from pBR322
    237..616     +  enhancer       CMV enhancer: human cytomegalovirus immediate early enhancer
    617..816     +  promoter       CMV promoter: human cytomegalovirus (CMV) immediate early promoter
    834..1014    +  LTR            5' LTR (truncated): truncated 5' long terminal repeat (LTR) from HIV-1
   1061..1186    +  misc_feature   HIV-1 Ψ: packaging signal of human immunodeficiency virus type 1
   1170..1508    +  CDS            HIV-1 gag (fragment): gag protein from human immunodeficiency virus 1; gag
   1683..1916    +  misc_feature   RRE: The Rev response element (RRE) of HIV-1 allows for Rev-dependent mRNA export from the nucleus to the cytoplasm.
   2293..2393    +  CDS            Rev (fragment): human immunodeficiency virus 1 (HIV-1) Rev protein; rev; enhances nuclear export of unspliced and incompletely spliced viral mRNAs
   2443..2560    +  misc_feature   cPPT/CTS: central polypurine tract and central termination sequence of HIV-1
   2656..2867    +  promoter       EF-1α core promoter: core promoter for human elongation factor EF-1α
   2912..3610    +  CDS            BCL2L1: B2CL1_HUMAN - Also known as BCL2L, BCLX. Experimental evidence at protein level: Swiss-Prot protein existence level 1. Isoform Bcl-X(S) promotes apoptosis. From Homo sapiens (Human).
   3667..4166    +  promoter       PGK promoter: mouse phosphoglycerate kinase 1 promoter
   4203..4997    +  CDS            NeoR/KanR: aminoglycoside phosphotransferase from Tn5; aph(3')-II (or nptII); confers resistance to neomycin, kanamycin, and G418 (Geneticin®)
   5060..5648    +  misc_feature   WPRE: woodchuck hepatitis virus posttranscriptional regulatory element
   5649..5668    +  misc_feature   MCS (fragment): pBluescript multiple cloning site
   5670..6170    +  CDS            nef (fragment): NEF_HV1LA - Experimental evidence at protein level: Swiss-Prot protein existence level 1. Extracellular Nef protein targets CD4(+) T-lymphocytes for apoptosis by interacting with CXCR4 surface receptors. From Human immunodeficiency virus type 1 group M subtype B (isolate Lai) (HIV-1).
   6177..6357    +  LTR            5' LTR (truncated): truncated 5' long terminal repeat (LTR) from HIV-1
   6419..7007    -  rep_origin     ori: high-copy-number ColE1/pMB1/pBR322/pUC origin of replication
   7178..8038    -  CDS            AmpR: β-lactamase; bla; confers resistance to ampicillin, carbenicillin, and related antibiotics
   8039..8143    -  promoter       AmpR promoter: bla
>Addgene plasmid #188695 | pEGPN-coBCL2L1 | addgene full sequence | sequence record 374882 | Addgene NGS Result
TCGACGGATCGGGAGATCTCCCGATCCCCTATGGTGCACTCTCAGTACAATCTGCTCTGATGCCGCATAG
TTAAGCCAGTATCTGCTCCCTGCTTGTGTGTTGGAGGTCGCTGAGTAGTGCGCGAGCAAAATTTAAGCTA
CAACAAGGCAAGGCTTGACCGACAATTGCATGAAGAATCTGCTTAGGGTTAGGCGTTTTGCGCTGCTTCG
CGATGTACGGGCCAGATATACGCGTTGACATTGATTATTGACTAGTTATTAATAGTAATCAATTACGGGG
TCATTAGTTCATAGCCCATATATGGAGTTCCGCGTTACATAACTTACGGTAAATGGCCCGCCTGGCTGAC
CGCCCAACGACCCCCGCCCATTGACGTCAATAATGACGTATGTTCCCATAGTAACGCCAATAGGGACTTT
CCATTGACGTCAATGGGTGGAGTATTTACGGTAAACTGCCCACTTGGCAGTACATCAAGTGTATCATATG
CCAAGTACGCCCCCTATTGACGTCAATGACGGTAAATGGCCCGCCTGGCATTATGCCCAGTACATGACCT
TATGGGACTTTCCTACTTGGCAGTACATCTACGTATTAGTCATCGCTATTACCATGGTGATGCGGTTTTG
GCAGTACATCAATGGGCGTGGATAGCGGTTTGACTCACGGGGATTTCCAAGTCTCCACCCCATTGACGTC
AATGGGAGTTTGTTTTGGCACCAAAATCAACGGGACTTTCCAAAATGTCGTAACAACTCCGCCCCATTGA
CGCAAATGGGCGGTAGGCGTGTACGGTGGGAGGTCTATATAAGCAGCGCGTTTTGCCTGTACTGGGTCTC
TCTGGTTAGACCAGATCTGAGCCTGGGAGCTCTCTGGCTAACTAGGGAACCCACTGCTTAAGCCTCAATA
AAGCTTGCCTTGAGTGCTTCAAGTAGTGTGTGCCCGTCTGTTGTGTGACTCTGGTAACTAGAGATCCCTC
AGACCCTTTTAGTCAGTGTGGAAAATCTCTAGCAGTGGCGCCCGAACAGGGACTTGAAAGCGAAAGGGAA
ACCAGAGGAGCTCTCTCGACGCAGGACTCGGCTTGCTGAAGCGCGCACGGCAAGAGGCGAGGGGCGGCGA
CTGGTGAGTACGCCAAAAATTTTGACTAGCGGAGGCTAGAAGGAGAGAGATGGGTGCGAGAGCGTCAGTA
TTAAGCGGGGGAGAATTAGATCGCGATGGGAAAAAATTCGGTTAAGGCCAGGGGGAAAGAAAAAATATAA
ATTAAAACATATAGTATGGGCAAGCAGGGAGCTAGAACGATTCGCAGTTAATCCTGGCCTGTTAGAAACA
TCAGAAGGCTGTAGACAAATACTGGGACAGCTACAACCATCCCTTCAGACAGGATCAGAAGAACTTAGAT
CATTATATAATACAGTAGCAACCCTCTATTGTGTGCATCAAAGGATAGAGATAAAAGACACCAAGGAAGC
TTTAGACAAGATAGAGGAAGAGCAAAACAAAAGTAAGACCACCGCACAGCAAGCGGCCGGCCGCTGATCT
TCAGACCTGGAGGAGGAGATATGAGGGACAATTGGAGAAGTGAATTATATAAATATAAAGTAGTAAAAAT
TGAACCATTAGGAGTAGCACCCACCAAGGCAAAGAGAAGAGTGGTGCAGAGAGAAAAAAGAGCAGTGGGA
ATAGGAGCTTTGTTCCTTGGGTTCTTGGGAGCAGCAGGAAGCACTATGGGCGCAGCGTCAATGACGCTGA
CGGTACAGGCCAGACAATTATTGTCTGGTATAGTGCAGCAGCAGAACAATTTGCTGAGGGCTATTGAGGC
GCAACAGCATCTGTTGCAACTCACAGTCTGGGGCATCAAGCAGCTCCAGGCAAGAATCCTGGCTGTGGAA
AGATACCTAAAGGATCAACAGCTCCTGGGGATTTGGGGTTGCTCTGGAAAACTCATTTGCACCACTGCTG
TGCCTTGGAATGCTAGTTGGAGTAATAAATCTCTGGAACAGATTTGGAATCACACGACCTGGATGGAGTG
GGACAGAGAAATTAACAATTACACAAGCTTAATACACTCCTTAATTGAAGAATCGCAAAACCAGCAAGAA
AAGAATGAACAAGAATTATTGGAATTAGATAAATGGGCAAGTTTGTGGAATTGGTTTAACATAACAAATT
GGCTGTGGTATATAAAATTATTCATAATGATAGTAGGAGGCTTGGTAGGTTTAAGAATAGTTTTTGCTGT
ACTTTCTATAGTGAATAGAGTTAGGCAGGGATATTCACCATTATCGTTTCAGACCCACCTCCCAACCCCG
AGGGGACCCGACAGGCCCGAAGGAATAGAAGAAGAAGGTGGAGAGAGAGACAGAGACAGATCCATTCGAT
TAGTGAACGGATCGGCACTGCGTGCGCCAATTCTGCAGACAAATGGCAGTATTCATCCACAATTTTAAAA
GAAAAGGGGGGATTGGGGGGTACAGTGCAGGGGAAAGAATAGTAGACATAATAGCAACAGACATACAAAC
TAAAGAATTACAAAAACAAATTACAAAAATTCAAAATTTTCGGGTTTATTACAGGGACAGCAGAGATCCA
GTTTGGTTAGTACCGGGCCCGGGGATCAGTGTGAGGGAGTGTAAAGCTGGTTTAAACCCTGCAGGGGGCA
GAGCGCACATCGCCCACAGTCCCCGAGAAGTTGGGGGGAGGGGTCGGCAATTGAACCGGTGCCTAGAGAA
GGTGGCGCGGGGTAAACTGGGAAAGTGATGTCGTGTACTGGCTCCGCCTTTTTCCCGAGGGTGGGGGAGA
ACCGTATATAAGTGCAGTAGTCGCCGTGAACGTTCTTTTTCGCAACGGGTTTGCCGCCAGAACACAGCGC
CGGTGCTAACTCGAACGCTAGCTGTGCGATCGTTTGCCACCATGAGTCAGTCCAATAGAGAATTAGTGGT
TGACTTCTTGTCATACAAACTGTCACAAAAAGGTTACTCATGGAGCCAATTCAGCGACGTTGAAGAGAAC
CGGACCGAGGCTCCTGAGGGGACTGAAAGTGAGATGGAGACGCCAAGTGCTATCAACGGTAACCCCTCAT
GGCACCTTGCTGACTCACCCGCTGTGAACGGAGCCACTGGCCATTCGTCTTCCCTCGACGCCCGGGAGGT
GATCCCAATGGCGGCCGTGAAACAGGCCCTGAGGGAGGCCGGAGATGAATTTGAGCTGAGATACAGAAGA
GCGTTCTCAGATTTGACCTCCCAGCTGCACATAACACCGGGGACTGCTTACCAGTCGTTCGAGCAGGTCG
TCAACGAACTTTTTCGGGATGGCGTAAACTGGGGCCGGATTGTCGCTTTCTTTTCATTCGGCGGAGCACT
TTGCGTCGAGTCTGTCGATAAGGAGATGCAGGTTCTGGTCTCCCGTATCGCCGCCTGGATGGCTACATAC
TTGAATGATCACCTTGAGCCTTGGATCCAGGAAAATGGCGGCTGGGATACTTTCGTGGAGCTTTACGGAA
ATAATGCGGCCGCTGAGTCCCGCAAGGGGCAGGAGCGGTTTAATCGGTGGTTTCTGACTGGGATGACCGT
TGCTGGCGTCGTCCTGTTGGGATCTCTATTCTCCAGAAAGTGAAACCCAGCTTTGTTGTACAAACCGCTG
TTCCTAGGAATCCCGAGGCCTCTACCGGGTAGGGGAGGCGCTTTTCCCAAGGCAGTCTGGAGCATGCGCT
TTAGCAGCCCCGCTGGGCACTTGGCGCTACACAAGTGGCCTCTGGCCTCGCACACATTCCACATCCACCG
GTAGGCGCCAACCGGCTCCGTTCTTTGGTGGCCCCTTCGCGCCACCTTCTACTCCTCCCCTAGTCAGGAA
GTTCCCCCCCGCCCCGCAGCTCGCGTCGTGCAGGACGTGACAAATGGAAGTAGCACGTCTCACTAGTCTC
GTGCAGATGGACAGCACCGCTGAGCAATGGAAGCGGGTAGGCCTTTGGGGCAGCGGCCAATAGCAGCTTT
GCTCCTTCGCTTTCTGGGCTCAGAGGCTGGGAAGGGGTGGGTCCGGGGGCGGGCTCAGGGGCGGGCTCAG
GGGCGGGGCGGGCGCCCGAAGGTCCTCCGGAGGCCCGGCATTCTGCACGCTTCAAAAGCGCACGTCTGCC
GCGCTGTTCTCCTCTTCCTCATCTCCGGGCCTTTCGGACCCGACATTAGCGCTACAGCTTAAGCGGGCCA
CCATGATTGAACAAGATGGATTGCACGCAGGTTCTCCGGCCGCTTGGGTGGAGAGGCTATTCGGCTATGA
CTGGGCACAACAGACAATCGGCTGCTCTGATGCCGCCGTGTTCCGGCTGTCAGCGCAGGGGCGCCCGGTT
CTTTTTGTCAAGACCGACCTGTCCGGTGCCCTGAATGAACTGCAAGACGAGGCAGCGCGGCTATCGTGGC
TGGCCACGACGGGCGTTCCTTGCGCAGCTGTGCTCGACGTTGTCACTGAAGCGGGAAGGGACTGGCTGCT
ATTGGGCGAAGTGCCGGGGCAGGATCTCCTGTCATCTCACCTTGCTCCTGCCGAGAAAGTATCCATCATG
GCTGATGCAATGCGGCGGCTGCATACGCTTGATCCGGCTACCTGCCCATTCGACCACCAAGCGAAACATC
GCATCGAGCGAGCACGTACTCGGATGGAAGCCGGTCTTGTCGATCAGGATGATCTGGACGAAGAGCATCA
GGGGCTCGCGCCAGCCGAACTGTTCGCCAGGCTCAAGGCGAGCATGCCCGACGGCGAGGATCTCGTCGTG
ACCCATGGCGATGCCTGCTTGCCGAATATCATGGTGGAAAATGGCCGCTTTTCTGGATTCATCGACTGTG
GCCGGCTGGGTGTGGCGGACCGCTATCAGGACATAGCGTTGGCTACCCGTGATATTGCTGAAGAGCTTGG
CGGCGAATGGGCTGACCGCTTCCTCGTGCTTTACGGTATCGCCGCTCCCGATTCGCAGCGCATCGCCTTC
TATCGCCTTCTTGACGAGTTCTTCTGAGGATCCGTTTAAACGTTGTTGTTTGGGGTTGAATTACTCTTCT
AGACCGCGGCGCGCCCGATAATCAACCTCTGGATTACAAAATTTGTGAAAGATTGACTGGTATTCTTAAC
TATGTTGCTCCTTTTACGCTATGTGGATACGCTGCTTTAATGCCTTTGTATCATGCTATTGCTTCCCGTA
TGGCTTTCATTTTCTCCTCCTTGTATAAATCCTGGTTGCTGTCTCTTTATGAGGAGTTGTGGCCCGTTGT
CAGGCAACGTGGCGTGGTGTGCACTGTGTTTGCTGACGCAACCCCCACTGGTTGGGGCATTGCCACCACC
TGTCAGCTCCTTTCCGGGACTTTCGCTTTCCCCCTCCCTATTGCCACGGCGGAACTCATCGCCGCCTGCC
TTGCCCGCTGCTGGACAGGGGCTCGGCTGTTGGGCACTGACAATTCCGTGGTGTTGTCGGGGAAATCATC
GTCCTTTCCTTGGCTGCTCGCCTGTGTTGCCACCTGGATTCTGCGCGGGACGTCCTTCTGCTACGTCCCT
TCGGCCCTCAATCCAGCGGACCTTCCTTCCCGCGGCCTGCTGCCGGCTCTGCGGCCTCTTCCGCGTCTTC
GCCTTCGCCCTCAGACGAGTCGGATCTCCCTTTGGGCCGCCTCCCCGCATCGATACCGTCGACCTCGATC
GAGACCTAGAAAAACATGGAGCAATCACAAGTAGCAATACAGCAGCTACCAATGCTGATTGTGCCTGGCT
AGAAGCACAAGAGGAGGAGGAGGTGGGTTTTCCAGTCACACCTCAGGTACCTTTAAGACCAATGACTTAC
AAGGCAGCTGTAGATCTTAGCCACTTTTTAAAAGAAAAGGGGGGACTGGAAGGGCTAATTCACTCCCAAC
GAAGACAAGATATCCTTGATCTGTGGATCTACCACACACAAGGCTACTTCCCTGATTGGCAGAACTACAC
ACCAGGGCCAGGGATCAGATATCCACTGACCTTTGGATGGTGCTACAAGCTAGTACCAGTTGAGCAAGAG
AAGGTAGAAGAAGCCAATGAAGGAGAGAACACCCGCTTGTTACACCCTGTGAGCCTGCATGGGATGGATG
ACCCGGAGAGAGAAGTATTAGAGTGGAGGTTTGACAGCCGCCTAGCATTTCATCACATGGCCCGAGAGCT
GCATCCGGACTGTACTGGGTCTCTCTGGTTAGACCAGATCTGAGCCTGGGAGCTCTCTGGCTAACTAGGG
AACCCACTGCTTAAGCCTCAATAAAGCTTGCCTTGAGTGCTTCAAGTAGTGTGTGCCCGTCTGTTGTGTG
ACTCTGGTAACTAGAGATCCCTCAGACCCTTTTAGTCAGTGTGGAAAATCTCTAGCAGCATGTGAGCAAA
AGGCCAGCAAAAGGCCAGGAACCGTAAAAAGGCCGCGTTGCTGGCGTTTTTCCATAGGCTCCGCCCCCCT
GACGAGCATCACAAAAATCGACGCTCAAGTCAGAGGTGGCGAAACCCGACAGGACTATAAAGATACCAGG
CGTTTCCCCCTGGAAGCTCCCTCGTGCGCTCTCCTGTTCCGACCCTGCCGCTTACCGGATACCTGTCCGC
CTTTCTCCCTTCGGGAAGCGTGGCGCTTTCTCATAGCTCACGCTGTAGGTATCTCAGTTCGGTGTAGGTC
GTTCGCTCCAAGCTGGGCTGTGTGCACGAACCCCCCGTTCAGCCCGACCGCTGCGCCTTATCCGGTAACT
ATCGTCTTGAGTCCAACCCGGTAAGACACGACTTATCGCCACTGGCAGCAGCCACTGGTAACAGGATTAG
CAGAGCGAGGTATGTAGGCGGTGCTACAGAGTTCTTGAAGTGGTGGCCTAACTACGGCTACACTAGAAGA
ACAGTATTTGGTATCTGCGCTCTGCTGAAGCCAGTTACCTTCGGAAAAAGAGTTGGTAGCTCTTGATCCG
GCAAACAAACCACCGCTGGTAGCGGTGGTTTTTTTGTTTGCAAGCAGCAGATTACGCGCAGAAAAAAAGG
ATCTCAAGAAGATCCTTTGATCTTTTCTACGGGGTCTGACGCTCAGTGGAACGAAAACTCACGTTAAGGG
ATTTTGGTCATGAGATTATCAAAAAGGATCTTCACCTAGATCCTTTTAAATTAAAAATGAAGTTTTAAAT
CAATCTAAAGTATATATGAGTAAACTTGGTCTGACAGTTACCAATGCTTAATCAGTGAGGCACCTATCTC
AGCGATCTGTCTATTTCGTTCATCCATAGTTGCCTGACTCCCCGTCGTGTAGATAACTACGATACGGGAG
GGCTTACCATCTGGCCCCAGTGCTGCAATGATACCGCGAGACCCACGCTCACCGGCTCCAGATTTATCAG
CAATAAACCAGCCAGCCGGAAGGGCCGAGCGCAGAAGTGGTCCTGCAACTTTATCCGCCTCCATCCAGTC
TATTAATTGTTGCCGGGAAGCTAGAGTAAGTAGTTCGCCAGTTAATAGTTTGCGCAACGTTGTTGCCATT
GCTACAGGCATCGTGGTGTCACGCTCGTCGTTTGGTATGGCTTCATTCAGCTCCGGTTCCCAACGATCAA
GGCGAGTTACATGATCCCCCATGTTGTGCAAAAAAGCGGTTAGCTCCTTCGGTCCTCCGATCGTTGTCAG
AAGTAAGTTGGCCGCAGTGTTATCACTCATGGTTATGGCAGCACTGCATAATTCTCTTACTGTCATGCCA
TCCGTAAGATGCTTTTCTGTGACTGGTGAGTACTCAACCAAGTCATTCTGAGAATAGTGTATGCGGCGAC
CGAGTTGCTCTTGCCCGGCGTCAATACGGGATAATACCGCGCCACATAGCAGAACTTTAAAAGTGCTCAT
CATTGGAAAACGTTCTTCGGGGCGAAAACTCTCAAGGATCTTACCGCTGTTGAGATCCAGTTCGATGTAA
CCCACTCGTGCACCCAACTGATCTTCAGCATCTTTTACTTTCACCAGCGTTTCTGGGTGAGCAAAAACAG
GAAGGCAAAATGCCGCAAAAAAGGGAATAAGGGCGACACGGAAATGTTGAATACTCATACTCTTCCTTTT
TCAATATTATTGAAGCATTTATCAGGGTTATTGTCTCATGAGCGGATACATATTTGAATGTATTTAGAAA
AATAAACAAATAGGGGTTCCGCGCACATTTCCCCGAAAAGTGCCACCTGACG
